>Addgene plasmid #155195 | pAAV.CMV.SV40.THBS1-deltaCC-HA.SV40(polyA) | addgene full sequence | sequence record 309128 | Addgene NGS Result
CTTATGGGACTTTCCTACTTGGCAGTACATCTACGTATTAGTCATCGCTATTACCATGGTGATGCGGTTT
TGGCAGTACATCAATGGGCGTGGATAGCGGTTTGACTCACGGGGATTTCCAAGTCTCCACCCCATTGACG
TCAATGGGAGTTTGTTTTGGCACCAAAATCAACGGGACTTTCCAAAATGTCGTAACAACTCCGCCCCATT
GACGCAAATGGGCGGTAGGCGTGTACGGTGGGAGGTCTATATAAGCAGAGCTCGTTTAGTGAACCGTCAG
ATCGCCTGGAGACGCCATCCGGACTCTAAGGTAAATATAAAATTTTTAAGTGTATAATGTGTTAAACTAC
TGATTCTAATTGTTTCTCTCTTTTAGATTCCAACCTTTGGAACTGAATTCCGCGGGCCCGGGATCCTCTA
GAGTCGACCTGCAGAAGCTTATGACCATGGAGCTCCTGCGGGGACTAGGTGTCCTGTTCCTGTTGCATAT
GTGTGGAAGCAACCGCATTCCAGAGTCTGGGGGAGATAACGGTGTGTTTGACATCTTTGAACTCATTGGA
GGTGCACGAAGGGGCCCCGGTCGCCGACTGGTGAAGGGCCAAGATCTATCCAGCCCCGCCTTCCGCATTG
AGAATGCCAACCTGATCCCCGCTGTGCCGGATGACAAGTTCCAAGACCTACTGGACGCTGTGTGGGCCGA
CAAAGGCTTCATCTTCCTGGCTTCCTTGAGGCAGATGAAGAAGACCCGGGGCACACTCCTGGCTGTGGAA
CGGAAAGACAACACTGGCCAGATCTTCAGTGTGGTCTCCAACGGCAAAGCTGGCACCCTGGACCTGAGCC
TGAGCCTGCCAGGGAAGCAACAAGTGGTGTCAGTGGAGGAAGCTCTCCTGGCCACTGGCCAGTGGAAGAG
CATCACGCTGTTTGTTCAAGAGGACCGGGCTCAACTCTACATAGACTGTGATAAGATGGAGAGCGCGGAG
CTGGATGTACCCATCCAGAGCATCTTCACCAGGGATCTGGCCAGCGTTGCCAGGCTCCGAGTTGCAAAGG
GAGATGTCAATGACAATTTTCAGGGGGTGCTGCAGAATGTGAGGTTTGTCTTTGGAACCACCCCAGAAGA
CATTCTCAGGAACAAAGGCTGCTCCAGCTCAGCTACCAACGTCCTTCTTACCCTTGACAACAACGTGGTG
AACGGTTCCAGCCCTGCTATCCGCACCAACTACATCGGCCACAAAACAAAGGACCTCCAAGCTATCTGTG
GCCTCTCCTGTCCTCCCCTCTGCTTTCACAATGGAGTCCAGTACAAGAACAACGAGGAGTGGACTGTAGA
CAGTTGCACAGAGTGTCACTGCCAGAACTCGGTTACCATCTGCAAAAAGGTGTCCTGTCCCATCATGCCC
TGCTCCAACGCCACAGTTCCTGATGGTGAATGCTGCCCACGGTGCTGGCCCAGCGACTCTGCTGACGATG
GCTGGTCTCCCTGGTCTGAGTGGACCTCCTGCTCTGCCACATGTGGCAATGGAATTCAGCAACGTGGTCG
TTCCTGTGACAGCCTCAACAACAGATGCGAGGGCTCTTCGGTACAGACAAGGACCTGCCACATTCAGGAG
TGTGACAAAAGATTTAAACAGGATGGTGGCTGGAGTCACTGGTCTCCATGGTCGTCCTGTTCTGTGACCT
GTGGTGACGGTGTGATCACAAGGATCCGGCTCTGCAACTCCCCCAGCCCCCAGATGAACGGGAAGCCCTG
TGAAGGTGAAGCCCGGGAGACCAAAGCCTGCAAGAAAGACGCCTGCCCAATTAATGGAGGCTGGGGTCCC
TGGTCACCATGGGACATCTGCTCTGTCACCTGTGGAGGAGGAGTGCAGAGACGCAGCCGACTCTGTAACA
ACCCCACACCCCAGTTTGGAGGCAAAGACTGTGTTGGCGATGTGACAGAAAATCAAGTTTGCAACAAGCA
GGACTGCCCAATTGATGGATGCCTGTCCAATCCCTGCTTTGCTGGTGCCAAGTGTACTAGCTACCCTGAT
GGTAGCTGGAAATGTGGTGCGTGTCCTCCTGGCTACAGTGGAAATGGCATCCAGTGCAAAGACGTCGATG
AGTGCAAAGAAGTGCCTGATGCTTGCTTCAATCACAACGGAGAACATCGGTGCAAGAACACAGATCCTGG
CTACAACTGCCTGCCCTGCCCACCACGATTCACTGGCTCACAGCCCTTCGGCCGAGGTGTCGAACATGCC
ATGGCCAACAAACAGGTGTGCAAACCGCGAAACCCCTGCACGGACGGGACGCATGACTGCAACAAGAACG
CTAAGTGCAACTACCTGGGTCACTACAGTGACCCCATGTACCGCTGTGAGTGCAAGCCCGGCTATGCAGG
CAATGGCATCATCTGCGGAGAGGACACAGACCTGGACGGCTGGCCTAATGAAAACCTGGTGTGTGTGGCC
AACGCAACCTACCACTGCAAAAAGGACAACTGCCCCAACCTTCCCAACTCGGGGCAGGAAGACTATGACA
AGGACGGGATTGGCGATGCCTGCGATGATGACGATGACAACGACAAGATCCCCGATGACAGGGACAACTG
TCCATTCCATTACAACCCAGCCCAGTATGACTATGACAGAGATGATGTGGGAGACCGCTGTGACAACTGC
CCCTACAACCACAACCCTGACCAAGCAGACACAGACAAAAACGGGGAGGGCGATGCCTGTGCTGTGGACA
TCGATGGAGATGGAATCCTCAATGAACGAGACAACTGCCAGTACGTTTACAACGTGGACCAGAGGGACAC
GGACATGGATGGGGTTGGAGATCAGTGTGACAACTGCCCCCTGGAACACAATCCAGACCAGCTGGACTCT
GACTCAGACCTCATAGGGGACACTTGTGACAACAATCAGGACATCGATGAGGATGGCCATCAGAACAATC
TGGACAACTGTCCCTATGTGCCTAATGCCAACCAGGCCGACCATGATAAAGATGGCAAAGGAGATGCCTG
TGACCATGACGATGACAATGACGGCATCCCTGATGACAGAGACAACTGCAGGCTGGTGCCCAATCCTGAC
CAGAAGGACTCTGATGGTGATGGCCGAGGTGACGCCTGCAAAGACGACTTTGACCATGACAATGTGCCAG
ATATTGATGACATCTGTCCTGAGAATTTTGACATCAGTGAAACCGATTTCCGACAATTCCAGATGATTCC
TCTAGATCCCAAAGGAACCTCCCAAAATGACCCTAACTGGGTTGTCCGCCATCAGGGCAAAGAACTTGTC
CAGACTGTAAACTGTGACCCTGGACTTGCTGTAGGTTATGATGAGTTTAATGCTGTGGACTTCAGCGGTA
CCTTCTTCATCAACACCGAGAGAGATGATGACTACGCTGGCTTTGTTTTCGGCTACCAGTCCAGCAGCCG
CTTCTACGTTGTGATGTGGAAACAAGTCACCCAGTCCTACTGGGACACCAACCCCACAAGGGCTCAGGGA
TACTCAGGCCTGTCTGTAAAGGTTGTGAACTCCACCACCGGCCCTGGCGAGCACCTGCGGAATGCACTGT
GGCACACAGGAAACACCCCTGGCCAGGTGCGCACCCTGTGGCATGACCCTCGCCACATCGGCTGGAAAGA
TTTCACTGCATACAGATGGCGTCTCAGCCACAGGCCAAAGACCGGTTATATCAGAGTGGTGATGTATGAA
GGAAAGAAAATCATGGCTGACTCGGGACCCATCTATGACAAAACCTACGCCGGCGGTAGACTAGGCCTGT
TCGTCTTCTCTCAGGAAATGGTGTTCTTCTCAGACATGAAATACGAGTGTCGAGATTCCTACCCATACGA
TGTTCCAGATTACGCTTAACTCGAGAGATCTAGGCCGCTAGGCCTCACCTGCGATCTCGATGCTTTATTT
GTGAAATTTGTGATGCTATTGCTTTATTTGTAACCATTATAAGCTGCAATAAACAAGTTAACAACAACAA
TTGCATTCATTTTATGTTTCAGGTTCAGGGGGAGGTGTGGGAGGTTTTTTAAACTGCGGCCGCAGGAACC
CCTAGTGATGGAGTTGGCCACTCCCTCTCTGCGCGCTCGCTCGCTCACTGAGGCCGGGCGACCAAAGGTC
GCCCGACGCCCGGGCTTTGCCCGGGCGGCCTCAGTGAGCGAGCGAGCGCGCAGCTGCCTGCAGGGGCGCC
TGATGCGGTATTTTCTCCTTACGCATCTGTGCGGTATTTCACACCGCATA
[95 nt withheld, positions 4251-4345]
T
[46 nt withheld, positions 4347-4392]
C
[141 nt withheld, positions 4394-4534]
CCTTTGACGTTGGAGTCCACGTTCTTT
[37 nt withheld, positions 4562-4598]
ACTCTATCTCGGGCTATTCTTTTGATTTATAAGGGATTTTGCCGATTTCGGTCTATTGGTTAAAAAATGA
GCTGATTTAACAAAAATTTAACGCGAATTTTAACAAAATATTAACGTTTACAATTTTATGGTGCACTCTC
AGTACAATCTGCTCTGATGCCGCATAGTTAAGCCAGCCCCGACACCCGCCAACACCCGCTGACGCGCCCT
GACGGGCTTGTCTGCTCCCGGCATCCGCTTACAGACAAGCTGTGACCGTCTCCGGGAGCTGCATGTGTCA
GAGGTTTTCACCGTCATCACCGAAACGCGCGAGACGAAAGGGCCTCGTGATACGCCTATTTTTATAGGTT
AATGTCATGATAATAATGGTTTCTTAGACGTCAGGTGGCACTTTTCGGGGAAATGTGCGCGGAACCCCTA
TTTGTTTATTTTTCTAAATACATTCAAATATGTATCCGCTCATGAGACAATAACCCTGATAAATGCTTCA
ATAATATTGAAAAAGGAAGAGTATGAGTATTCAACATTTCCGTGTCGCCCTTATTCCCTTTTTTGCGGCA
TTTTGCCTTCCTGTTTTTGCTCACCCAGAAACGCTGGTGAAAGTAAAAGATGCTGAAGATCAGTTGGGTG
CACGAGTGGGTTACATCGAACTGGATCTCAACAGCGGTAAGATCCTTGAGAGTTTTCGCCCCGAAGAACG
TTTTCCAATGATGAGCACTTTTAAAGTTCTGCTATGTGGCGCGGTATTATCCCGTATTGACGCCGGGCAA
GAGCAACTCGGTCGCCGCATACACTATTCTCAGAATGACTTGGTTGAGTACTCACCAGTCACAGAAAAGC
ATCTTACGGATGGCATGACAGTAAGAGAATTATGCAGTGCTGCCATAACCATGAGTGATAACACTGCGGC
CAACTTACTTCTGACAACGATCGGAGGACCGAAGGAGCTAACCGCTTTTTTGCACAACATGGGGGATCAT
GTAACTCGCCTTGATCGTTGGGAACCGGAGCTGAATGAAGCCATACCAAACGACGAGCGTGACACCACGA
TGCCTGTAGCAATGGCAACAACGTTGCGCAAACTATTAACTGGCGAACTACTTACTCTAGCTTCCCGGCA
ACAATTAATAGACTGGATGGAGGCGGATAAAGTTGCAGGACCACTTCTGCGCTCGGCCCTTCCGGCTGGC
TGGTTTATTGCTGATAAATCTGGAGCCGGTGAGCGTGGGTCTCGCGGTATCATTGCAGCACTGGGGCCAG
ATGGTAAGCCCTCCCGTATCGTAGTTATCTACACGACGGGGAGTCAGGCAACTATGGATGAACGAAATAG
ACAGATCGCTGAGATAGGTGCCTCACTGATTAAGCATTGGTAACTGTCAGACCAAGTTTACTCATATATA
CTTTAGATTGATTTAAAACTTCATTTTTAATTTAAAAGGATCTAGGTGAAGATCCTTTTTGATAATCTCA
TGACCAAAATCCCTTAACGTGAGTTTTCGTTCCACTGAGCGTCAGACCCCGTAGAAAAGATCAAAGGATC
TTCTTGAGATCCTTTTTTTCTGCGCGTAATCTGCTGCTTGCAAACAAAAAAACCACCGCTACCAGCGGTG
GTTTGTTTGCCGGATCAAGAGCTACCAACTCTTTTTCCGAAGGTAACTGGCTTCAGCAGAGCGCAGATAC
CAAATACTGTTCTTCTAGTGTAGCCGTAGTTAGGCCACCACTTCAAGAACTCTGTAGCACCGCCTACATA
CCTCGCTCTGCTAATCCTGTTACCAGTGGCTGCTGCCAGTGGCGATAAGTCGTGTCTTACCGGGTTGGAC
TCAAGACGATAGTTACCGGATAAGGCGCAGCGGTCGGGCTGAACGGGGGGTTCGTGCACACAGCCCAGCT
TGGAGCGAACGACCTACACCGAACTGAGATACCTACAGCGTGAGCTATGAGAAAGCGCCACGCTTCCCGA
AGGGAGAAAGGCGGACAGGTATCCGGTAAGCGGCAGGGTCGGAACAGGAGAGCGCACGAGGGAGCTTCCA
GGGGGAAACGCCTGGTATCTTTATAGTCCTGTCGGGTTTCGCCACCTCTGACTTGAGCGTCGATTTTTGT
GATGCTCGTCAGGGGGGCGGAGCCTATGGAAAAACGCCAGCAACGCGGCCTTTTTACGGTTCCTGGCCTT
TTGCTGGCCTTTTGCTCACATGTCCTGCAGGCAGCTGCGCGCTCGCTCGCTCACTGAGGCCGCCCGGGCG
TCGGGCGACCTTTGGTCGCCCGGCCTCAGTGAGCGAGCGAGCGCGCAGAGAGGGAGTGGCCAACTCCATC
ACTAGGGGTTCCTGCGGCCGCTCGTGACCTAGGCATATGCCAAGTACGCCCCCTATTGACGTCAATGACG
GTAAATGGCCCGCCTGGCATTATGCCCAGTACATGAC
Features (pLannotate 1.2.2; 17 found; start..end, strand, type, name):
     59..262     +  promoter       CMV promoter: human cytomegalovirus (CMV) immediate early promoter
    311..365     +  intron         small t intron (fragment): SV40 (simian virus 40) small t antigen intron
    410..434     +  misc_feature   MCS (fragment): pUC18/19 multiple cloning site
    447..3839    +  CDS            Thbs1: TSP1_MOUSE - Also known as Tsp1. Experimental evidence at protein level: Swiss-Prot protein existence level 1. Adhesive glycoprotein that mediates cell-to-cell and cell-to- matrix interactions. Binds heparin. May play a role in dentinogenesis and/or maintenance of dentin and dental pulp. Ligand for CD36 mediating antiangiogenic properties (By similarity). Plays a role in ER stress response, via its interaction with the activating transcription factor 6 alpha (ATF6) which produces adaptive ER stress response factors. From Mus musculus (Mouse).
   3840..3868    +  CDS            3xHA (fragment): three tandem HA epitope tags
   3910..3979    -  polyA_signal   SV40 poly(A) signal (fragment): SV40 polyadenylation signal
   4054..4194    +  repeat_region  AAV2 ITR: inverted terminal repeat of adeno-associated virus serotype 2 inverted
   4199..4250    -  misc_feature   bom (fragment): basis of mobility region from pBR322
   4269..4724    +  rep_origin     f1 ori (sequence partly withheld): f1 bacteriophage origin of replication; arrow indicates direction of (+) strand synthesis
   4725..4774    -  misc_feature   bom (fragment): basis of mobility region from pBR322
   4876..4911    -  CDS            rop (fragment): Rop protein, which maintains plasmids at low copy number; rop
   5006..5110    +  promoter       AmpR promoter: bla
   5111..5971    +  CDS            AmpR: β-lactamase; bla; confers resistance to ampicillin, carbenicillin, and related antibiotics
   6142..6730    +  rep_origin     ori: high-copy-number ColE1/pMB1/pBR322/pUC origin of replication
   6803..6830    +  repeat_region  AAV2 ITR (fragment): inverted terminal repeat of adeno-associated virus serotype 2 inverted
   6859..6886    +  repeat_region  AAV2 ITR (fragment): inverted terminal repeat of adeno-associated virus serotype 2 inverted
   6942..58      +  enhancer       CMV enhancer (fragment) (across the origin): human cytomegalovirus immediate early enhancer; contains an 18-bp deletion relative to the standard CMV enhancer
