[The description below was written by a language model from this plasmid's Addgene catalogue record and pLannotate feature annotations shown in this document.]
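Description:
pAAV.CMV.SV40.THBS1-deltaCC-HA.SV40(polyA) is an AAV transfer plasmid for mammalian expression, built on a modified pAAV-MCS backbone and totalling about 7 kb. It is maintained in bacteria through a high-copy ColE1/pUC-type origin and selected with ampicillin via the bla gene; an f1 phage origin is also present. The expression cassette lies between AAV2 inverted terminal repeats, the cis elements needed for replication and packaging of the intervening DNA into recombinant AAV particles. In the sequenced record one ITR is annotated as full length, while the other is detected only as two short fragments. This may reflect the difficulty of sequencing and annotating these structured repeats, or a partial ITR deletion; the record does not settle which.

The payload is mouse thrombospondin-1 (Thbs1) lacking amino acid residues 276–315, a deletion that removes the coiled-coil domain, with an HA epitope fused to the C terminus for detection (the annotation matches it as a fragment of a 3xHA element, consistent with a single tag). The insert was cloned between HindIII and XhoI sites. Transcription is driven by the CMV immediate early promoter with a truncated CMV enhancer. The backbone's original beta-globin intron was replaced by an SV40 small t intron, and the hGH polyadenylation signal by an SV40 poly(A) signal. These swaps yield more compact regulatory elements, which would help fit the roughly 3.4 kb coding sequence within AAV packaging limits, although the record does not state this rationale.

The construct serves as a domain-deletion variant of THBS1 and comes from a study of thrombospondin-1 in axon regeneration of retinal ganglion cells, where it would allow the contribution of the coiled-coil domain to be tested.
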