Addgene plasmid #155195: pAAV.CMV.SV40.THBS1-deltaCC-HA.SV40(polyA)
Purpose: Expresses murine Thrombospondin-1 (THBS1) protein with deletion of Coiled Coil domain and HA-tag at C-terminus
Depositing lab: Kevin Park. Depositing organization: University of Miami. Publication: Thrombospondin-1 Mediates Axon Regeneration in Retinal Ganglion Cells. Bray ER, Yungher BJ, Levay K, Ribeiro M, Dvoryanchikov G, Ayupe AC, Thakor K, Marks V, Randolph M, Danzi MC, Schmidt TM, Chaudhari N, Lemmon VP, Hattar S, Park KK. Neuron. 2019 Aug 21;103(4):642-657.e7. doi: 10.1016/j.neuron.2019.05.044. Epub 2019 Jun 26. PubMed 31255486.
Backbone
  Vector backbone: Modified pAAV-MCS
  Backbone size w/o insert (bp): 3601
  Total vector size (bp): 7030
  Modifications to backbone: Truncated CMV enhancer sequence; beta-Globine intron replaced with SV40 intron; hGH polyA signal replaced with SV40 polyA signal
  Vector type: Mammalian Expression, AAV
Growth in bacteria
  Bacterial resistance: Ampicillin, 100 μg/mL
  Growth temperature: 37°C
  Growth strain: NEB Stable
  Copy number: High Copy
Gene/Insert
  Gene/Insert name: Thrombospondin-1 (alt name: THBS1)
  Species: M. musculus (mouse)
  Insert size (bp): 3429
  Mutation: THBS1 with deletion of amino acid residues 276-315
  Entrez Gene: Thbs1 (a.k.a. TSP-1, TSP1, Thbs-1, tbsp1)
  Promoter: CMV
  Tag / fusion protein: HA-tag (C terminal on insert)
  Cloning method: Restriction Enzyme; 5′ cloning site HindIII (not destroyed); 3′ cloning site XhoI (not destroyed)
  Sequencing primers: 5′ CGCAAATGGGCGGTAGGCGTG; 3′ CCTCCCCCTGAACCTGAAAC
Terms and licenses: Academic/Nonprofit Terms; Industry Terms: Not Available to Industry
How to cite: pAAV.CMV.SV40.THBS1-deltaCC-HA.SV40(polyA) was a gift from Kevin Park (Addgene plasmid # 155195 ; http://n2t.net/addgene:155195 ; RRID:Addgene_155195)
